Addgene plasmid #141650: TFORF0640
Purpose: Lentiviral vector for overexpressing the NHP2 transcription factor ORF with a unique 24-bp barcode. Barcodes facilitate identification of transcription factors in pooled screens.
Depositing lab: Feng Zhang. Depositing organization: Broad Institute. Publication: A transcription factor atlas of directed differentiation. Joung J, Ma S, Tay T, Geiger-Schuller KR, Kirchgatterer PC, Verdine VK, Guo B, Arias-Garcia MA, Allen WE, Singh A, Kuksenko O, Abudayyeh OO, Gootenberg JS, Fu Z, Macrae RK, Buenrostro JD, Regev A, Zhang F. Cell. 2023 Jan 5;186(1):209-229.e26. doi: 10.1016/j.cell.2022.11.026. PubMed 36608654.
Backbone
  Vector backbone: pLX_TRC317
  Backbone manufacturer: Broad Institute Genetic Perturbation Platform
  Backbone size w/o insert (bp): 8264
  Vector type: Mammalian Expression, Lentiviral
  Selectable markers: Puromycin
Growth in bacteria
  Bacterial resistance: Ampicillin, 100 μg/mL
  Growth temperature: 37°C
  Growth strain: NEB Stable
  Copy number: High Copy
Gene/Insert
  Gene/Insert name: NHP2
  Species: H. sapiens (human)
  Insert size (bp): 374
  Entrez Gene: NHP2 (a.k.a. DKCB2, NHP2P, NOLA2)
  Promoter: EF1a
  Cloning method: Unknown
  Sequencing primers: 5′ GGGTGGAGACTGAAGTTAGGCCAG; 3′ CACATAGCGTAAAAGGAGCAACATAG
Terms and licenses: Academic/Nonprofit Terms; Industry Terms: Not Available to Industry
Depositor comments: NM_001034833,ENST00000314397 . The transcription factor ORF portion of this plasmid was synthesized by Genewiz. Please test multiple small colonies in case of plasmid recombination. To make this collection available in a timely manner, a portion of this collection was not fully sequenced by Addgene. If an Addgene verified full plasmid sequence is not available, please contact us prior to placing an order to request the full sequence.
How to cite: TFORF0640 was a gift from Feng Zhang (Addgene plasmid # 141650 ; http://n2t.net/addgene:141650 ; RRID:Addgene_141650)
