[The description below was written by a language model from this plasmid's Addgene catalogue record and pLannotate feature annotations shown in this document.]
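Description:
TFORF0640 is a lentiviral mammalian expression plasmid built on the pLX_TRC317 backbone, carrying a human NHP2 open reading frame together with a unique 24-bp barcode. It belongs to a barcoded transcription factor ORF collection. It is propagated in E. coli through a high-copy ColE1/pUC-type origin with ampicillin selection (AmpR under its own promoter), and also carries an f1 origin and residual lac/lacZα cloning-vector sequences flanked by T7 and T3 promoters. The depositor notes that the plasmid may recombine, as is common for LTR-containing vectors.

The viral portion has a third-generation, self-inactivating layout. An RSV promoter drives a truncated HIV-1 5' LTR, followed by the Ψ packaging signal with a gag fragment, the Rev response element for Rev-dependent export of the genomic RNA, a cPPT/CTS element, and a ΔU3 3' LTR followed by an SV40 polyadenylation signal. Within the transfer region there are two expression units. An SV40 early promoter/origin segment precedes the puromycin N-acetyltransferase gene for selecting transduced cells, and a full EF-1α promoter drives the NHP2 ORF, with a WPRE downstream to enhance transcript stability and expression. The annotation matches only part of the 374-bp insert to canonical NHP2, which fits the record's citation of a specific alternative transcript. The barcode is not annotated as a feature, so its position cannot be read from the table; a short U6 promoter fragment is called between the ORF and the WPRE.

The construct is intended for lentiviral overexpression of NHP2, either individually or in pooled screens where the barcode identifies which ORF each cell received, as in directed differentiation studies.
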