Features (pLannotate 1.2.2; 31 found; start..end, strand, type, name):
      5..231     +  promoter       RSV promoter: Rous sarcoma virus enhancer/promoter
    232..412     +  LTR            5' LTR (truncated): truncated 5' long terminal repeat (LTR) from HIV-1
    459..584     +  misc_feature   HIV-1 Ψ: packaging signal of human immunodeficiency virus type 1
    568..931     +  CDS            HIV-1 gag (fragment): gag protein from human immunodeficiency virus 1; gag
   1077..1310    +  misc_feature   RRE: The Rev response element (RRE) of HIV-1 allows for Rev-dependent mRNA export from the nucleus to the cytoplasm.
   1687..1713    +  CDS            Rev (fragment): human immunodeficiency virus 1 (HIV-1) Rev protein; rev; enhances nuclear export of unspliced and incompletely spliced viral mRNAs
   1720..1743    +  promoter       SV40 promoter (fragment): SV40 early promoter
   1744..1815    +  promoter       SV40 promoter (fragment): SV40 enhancer and early promoter
   1839..1974    +  rep_origin     SV40 ori: SV40 origin of replication
   2020..2616    +  CDS            PuroR (fragment): puromycin N-acetyltransferase; pac from Streptomyces; confers resistance to puromycin
   2665..2782    +  misc_feature   cPPT/CTS: central polypurine tract and central termination sequence of HIV-1
   2847..2913    +  CDS            small t antigen (fragment): SV40 (simian virus 40) small t antigen
   2920..4098    +  promoter       EF-1α promoter: strong constitutive promoter for human elongation factor EF-1α
   4115..4354    +  CDS            NHP2 (fragment): NHP2_HUMAN - Also known as NOLA2. Experimental evidence at protein level: Swiss-Prot protein existence level 1. Required for ribosome biogenesis and telomere maintenance. Part of the H/ACA small nucleolar ribonucleoprotein (H/ACA snoRNP) complex, which catalyzes pseudouridylation of rRNA. This involves the isomerization of uridine such that the ribose is subsequently attached to C5, instead of the normal N1. Each rRNA can contain up to 100 pseudouridine ('psi') residues, which may serve to stabilize the conformation of rRNAs. May also be required for correct processing or intranuclear traffick
   4400..4453    +  promoter       U6 promoter (fragment): RNA polymerase III promoter for human U6 snRNA
   4495..5083    +  misc_feature   WPRE: woodchuck hepatitis virus posttranscriptional regulatory element
   5134..5153    +  misc_feature   cPPT/CTS (fragment): central polypurine tract and central termination sequence of HIV-1
   5155..5388    +  LTR            3' LTR (ΔU3): self-inactivating 3' long terminal repeat (LTR) from HIV-1
   5466..5587    +  polyA_signal   SV40 poly(A) signal: SV40 polyadenylation signal
   5627..5762    +  rep_origin     SV40 ori: SV40 origin of replication
   5783..5801    -  promoter       T7 promoter: promoter for bacteriophage T7 RNA polymerase
   5809..5964    +  CDS            lacZα (fragment): LacZα fragment of β-galactosidase; lacZ fragment
   5969..6397    +  rep_origin     f1 ori (sequence partly withheld): f1 bacteriophage origin of replication; arrow indicates direction of (+) strand synthesis
   6450..6554    +  promoter       AmpR promoter: bla
   6555..7415    +  CDS            AmpR: β-lactamase; bla; confers resistance to ampicillin, carbenicillin, and related antibiotics
   7586..8174    +  rep_origin     ori: high-copy-number ColE1/pMB1/pBR322/pUC origin of replication
   8357..8449    +  CDS            lacI (fragment): lac repressor; lacI; The lac repressor binds to the lac operator to inhibit transcription in E. coli. This inhibition can be relieved by adding lactose or isopropyl-β-D-thiogalactopyranoside (IPTG).
   8462..8483    +  protein_bind   CAP binding site: CAP binding activates transcription in the presence of cAMP. E. coli catabolite activator protein
   8498..8528    +  promoter       lac promoter: promoter for the E. coli lac operon
   8536..8552    +  protein_bind   lac operator: The lac repressor binds to the lac operator to inhibit transcription in E. coli. This inhibition can be relieved by adding lactose or isopropyl-β-D-thiogalactopyranoside (IPTG). lac repressor encoded by lacI
   8597..8615    +  promoter       T3 promoter: promoter for bacteriophage T3 RNA polymerase
>Addgene plasmid #141650 | TFORF0640 | addgene full sequence | sequence record 400301 | Addgene NGS Result
TTAATGTAGTCTTATGCAATACTCTTGTAGTCTTGCAACATGGTAACGATGAGTTAGCAACATGCCTTAC
AAGGAGAGAAAAAGCACCGTGCATGCCGATTGGTGGAAGTAAGGTGGTACGATCGTGCCTTATTAGGAAG
GCAACAGACGGGTCTGACATGGATTGGACGAACCACTGAATTGCCGCATTGCAGAGATATTGTATTTAAG
TGCCTAGCTCGATACATAAACGGGTCTCTCTGGTTAGACCAGATCTGAGCCTGGGAGCTCTCTGGCTAAC
TAGGGAACCCACTGCTTAAGCCTCAATAAAGCTTGCCTTGAGTGCTTCAAGTAGTGTGTGCCCGTCTGTT
GTGTGACTCTGGTAACTAGAGATCCCTCAGACCCTTTTAGTCAGTGTGGAAAATCTCTAGCAGTGGCGCC
CGAACAGGGACTTGAAAGCGAAAGGGAAACCAGAGGAGCTCTCTCGACGCAGGACTCGGCTTGCTGAAGC
GCGCACGGCAAGAGGCGAGGGGCGGCGACTGGTGAGTACGCCAAAAATTTTGACTAGCGGAGGCTAGAAG
GAGAGAGATGGGTGCGAGAGCGTCAGTATTAAGCGGGGGAGAATTAGATCGCGATGGGAAAAAATTCGGT
TAAGGCCAGGGGGAAAGAAAAAATATAAATTAAAACATATAGTATGGGCAAGCAGGGAGCTAGAACGATT
CGCAGTTAATCCTGGCCTGTTAGAAACATCAGAAGGCTGTAGACAAATACTGGGACAGCTACAACCATCC
CTTCAGACAGGATCAGAAGAACTTAGATCATTATATAATACAGTAGCAACCCTCTATTGTGTGCATCAAA
GGATAGAGATAAAAGACACCAAGGAAGCTTTAGACAAGATAGAGGAAGAGCAAAACAAAAGTAAGACCAC
CGCACAGCAAGCGGCCGCTGATCTTCAGACCTGGAGGAGGAGATATGAGGGACAATTGGAGAAGTGAATT
ATATAAATATAAAGTAGTAAAAATTGAACCATTAGGAGTAGCACCCACCAAGGCAAAGAGAAGAGTGGTG
CAGAGAGAAAAAAGAGCAGTGGGAATAGGAGCTTTGTTCCTTGGGTTCTTGGGAGCAGCAGGAAGCACTA
TGGGCGCAGCGTCAATGACGCTGACGGTACAGGCCAGACAATTATTGTCTGGTATAGTGCAGCAGCAGAA
CAATTTGCTGAGGGCTATTGAGGCGCAACAGCATCTGTTGCAACTCACAGTCTGGGGCATCAAGCAGCTC
CAGGCAAGAATCCTGGCTGTGGAAAGATACCTAAAGGATCAACAGCTCCTGGGGATTTGGGGTTGCTCTG
GAAAACTCATTTGCACCACTGCTGTGCCTTGGAATGCTAGTTGGAGTAATAAATCTCTGGAACAGATTTG
GAATCACACGACCTGGATGGAGTGGGACAGAGAAATTAACAATTACACAAGCTTAATACACTCCTTAATT
GAAGAATCGCAAAACCAGCAAGAAAAGAATGAACAAGAATTATTGGAATTAGATAAATGGGCAAGTTTGT
GGAATTGGTTTAACATAACAAATTGGCTGTGGTATATAAAATTATTCATAATGATAGTAGGAGGCTTGGT
AGGTTTAAGAATAGTTTTTGCTGTACTTTCTATAGTGAATAGAGTTAGGCAGGGATATTCACCATTATCG
TTTCAGACCCACCTCCCAACCCCGAGGGGACCCATGCATTGCATCTCAATTAGTCAGCAACCAGGTGTGG
AAAGTCCCCAGGCTCCCCAGCAGGCAGAAGTATGCAAAGCATGCGTCTCAATTAGTCAGCAACCATAGTC
CCGCCCCTAACTCCGCCCATCCCGCCCCTAACTCCGCCCAGTTCCGCCCATTCTCCGCCCCATGGCTGAC
TAATTTTTTTTATTTATGCAGAGGCCGAGGCCGCCTCGGCCTCTGAGCTATTCCAGAAGTAGTGAGGAGG
CTTTTTTGGAGGCCTAGGCTTTTGCAAAAAGCTTTCTAGAGGTACCACCGGAGCTTACCATGACCGAGTA
CAAGCCCACGGTGCGCCTCGCCACCCGCGACGACGTCCCCAGGGCCGTACGCACCCTCGCCGCCGCGTTC
GCCGACTACCCCGCCACGCGCCACACCGTCGATCCGGACCGCCACATCGAGCGGGTCACCGAGCTGCAAG
AACTCTTCCTCACGCGCGTCGGGCTCGACATCGGCAAGGTGTGGGTCGCGGACGACGGCGCCGCCGTGGC
GGTCTGGACCACGCCGGAGAGCGTCGAAGCGGGGGCGGTGTTCGCCGAGATCGGCCCGCGCATGGCCGAG
TTGAGCGGTTCCCGGCTGGCCGCGCAGCAACAGATGGAAGGCCTCCTGGCGCCGCACCGGCCCAAGGAGC
CCGCGTGGTTCCTGGCCACCGTCGGCGTCTCGCCCGACCACCAGGGCAAGGGTCTGGGCAGCGCCGTCGT
GCTCCCCGGAGTGGAGGCGGCCGAGCGCGCCGGGGTGCCCGCCTTCCTGGAGACCTCCGCGCCCCGCAAC
CTCCCCTTCTACGAGCGGCTCGGCTTCACCGTCACCGCCGACGTCGAGGTGCCCGAAGGACCGCGCACCT
GGTGCATGACCCGCAAGCCCGGTGCCAGTTAACGAATTCTAGATCTTGAGACAAATGGCAGTATTCATCC
ACAATTTTAAAAGAAAAGGGGGGATTGGGGGGTACAGTGCAGGGGAAAGAATAGTAGACATAATAGCAAC
AGACATACAAACTAAAGAATTACAAAAACAAATTACAAAAATTCAAAATTTTCGGGTTTATTACAGGGAC
AGCAGAGATCCACTTTGGCGCCGGCTCGAGGCCTGCAGGTGCAAAGATGGATAAAGTTTTAAACAGAGAG
GAATCTTTGCAGCTAATGGACCTTCTAGGTCTTGAAAGGAGTGGGAATTGGCTCCGGTGCCCGTCAGTGG
GCAGAGCGCACATCGCCCACAGTCCCCGAGAAGTTGGGGGGAGGGGTCGGCAATTGAACCGGTGCCTAGA
GAAGGTGGCGCGGGGTAAACTGGGAAAGTGATGTCGTGTACTGGCTCCGCCTTTTTCCCGAGGGTGGGGG
AGAACCGTATATAAGTGCAGTAGTCGCCGTGAACGTTCTTTTTCGCAACGGGTTTGCCGCCAGAACACAG
GTAAGTGCCGTGTGTGGTTCCCGCGGGCCTGGCCTCTTTACGGGTTATGGCCCTTGCGTGCCTTGAATTA
CTTCCACCTGGCTGCAGTACGTGATTCTTGATCCCGAGCTTCGGGTTGGAAGTGGGTGGGAGAGTTCGAG
GCCTTGCGCTTAAGGAGCCCCTTCGCCTCGTGCTTGAGTTGAGGCCTGGCCTGGGCGCTGGGGCCGCCGC
GTGCGAATCTGGTGGCACCTTCGCGCCTGTCTCGCTGCTTTCGATAAGTCTCTAGCCATTTAAAATTTTT
GATGACCTGCTGCGACGCTTTTTTTCTGGCAAGATAGTCTTGTAAATGCGGGCCAAGATCTGCACACTGG
TATTTCGGTTTTTGGGGCCGCGGGCGGCGACGGGGCCCGTGCGTCCCAGCGCACATGTTCGGCGAGGCGG
GGCCTGCGAGCGCGGCCACCGAGAATCGGACGGGGGTAGTCTCAAGCTGGCCGGCCTGCTCTGGTGCCTG
GCCTCGCGCCGCCGTGTATCGCCCCGCCCTGGGCGGCAAGGCTGGCCCGGTCGGCACCAGTTGCGTGAGC
GGAAAGATGGCCGCTTCCCGGCCCTGCTGCAGGGAGCTCAAAATGGAGGACGCGGCGCTCGGGAGAGCGG
GCGGGTGAGTCACCCACACAAAGGAAAAGGGCCTTTCCGTCCTCAGCCGTCGCTTCATGTGACTCCACGG
AGTACCGGGCGCCGTCCAGGCACCTCGATTAGTTCTCGAGCTTTTGGAGTACGTCGTCTTTAGGTTGGGG
GGAGGGGTTTTATGCGATGGAGTTTCCCCACACTGAGTGGGTGGAGACTGAAGTTAGGCCAGCTTGGCAC
TTGATGTAATTCTCCTTGGAATTTGCCCTTTTTGAGTTTGGATCTTGGTTCATTCTCAAGCCTCAGACAG
TGGTTCAAAGTTTTTTTCTTCCATTTCAGGTGTCGTGAGGCTAGCACCGCCACCATGACCAAAATAAAGG
CAGATCCCGACGGGCCCGAGGCTCAGGCGGAGGCGTGTTCCGGGGAGCGCACCTACCAGGAGCTGCTGGT
CAACCAGAACCCCATCGCGCAGCCCCTGGCTTCTCGCCGCCTCACGCGGAAGCTCTACAAATGCATCAAG
AAAGCGGTGAAGCAGAAGCAGATTCGGCGCGGGGTGAAAGAGGTTCAGAAATTTGTCAACAAAGGAGAAA
AAGGGACCTGGGTGCAGCCGCAGGCTCCAAGCGCCCCACCTGTGTAGTAATGAACTAGTCCGTAACTTGA
AAGTATTTCGATTTCTTGGCTTTATATATCTTGTGGAAAGGACGATCAGAACGCATTGTAACGCAAGGCA
CGCGTTAAGTCGACAATCAACCTCTGGATTACAAAATTTGTGAAAGATTGACTGGTATTCTTAACTATGT
TGCTCCTTTTACGCTATGTGGATACGCTGCTTTAATGCCTTTGTATCATGCTATTGCTTCCCGTATGGCT
TTCATTTTCTCCTCCTTGTATAAATCCTGGTTGCTGTCTCTTTATGAGGAGTTGTGGCCCGTTGTCAGGC
AACGTGGCGTGGTGTGCACTGTGTTTGCTGACGCAACCCCCACTGGTTGGGGCATTGCCACCACCTGTCA
GCTCCTTTCCGGGACTTTCGCTTTCCCCCTCCCTATTGCCACGGCGGAACTCATCGCCGCCTGCCTTGCC
CGCTGCTGGACAGGGGCTCGGCTGTTGGGCACTGACAATTCCGTGGTGTTGTCGGGGAAATCATCGTCCT
TTCCTTGGCTGCTCGCCTGTGTTGCCACCTGGATTCTGCGCGGGACGTCCTTCTGCTACGTCCCTTCGGC
CCTCAATCCAGCGGACCTTCCTTCCCGCGGCCTGCTGCCGGCTCTGCGGCCTCTTCCGCGTCTTCGCCTT
CGCCCTCAGACGAGTCGGATCTCCCTTTGGGCCGCCTCCCCGCGTCGACTTTAAGACCAATGACTTACAA
GGCAGCTGTAGATCTTAGCCACTTTTTAAAAGAAAAGGGGGGACTGGAAGGGCTAATTCACTCCCAACGA
AGACAAGATCTGCTTTTTGCTTGTACTGGGTCTCTCTGGTTAGACCAGATCTGAGCCTGGGAGCTCTCTG
GCTAACTAGGGAACCCACTGCTTAAGCCTCAATAAAGCTTGCCTTGAGTGCTTCAAGTAGTGTGTGCCCG
TCTGTTGTGTGACTCTGGTAACTAGAGATCCCTCAGACCCTTTTAGTCAGTGTGGAAAATCTCTAGCAGT
ACGTATAGTAGTTCATGTCATCTTATTATTCAGTATTTATAACTTGCAAAGAAATGAATATCAGAGAGTG
AGAGGAACTTGTTTATTGCAGCTTATAATGGTTACAAATAAAGCAATAGCATCACAAATTTCACAAATAA
AGCATTTTTTTCACTGCATTCTAGTTGTGGTTTGTCCAAACTCATCAATGTATCTTATCATGTCTGGCTC
TAGCTATCCCGCCCCTAACTCCGCCCATCCCGCCCCTAACTCCGCCCAGTTCCGCCCATTCTCCGCCCCA
TGGCTGACTAATTTTTTTTATTTATGCAGAGGCCGAGGCCGCCTCGGCCTCTGAGCTATTCCAGAAGTAG
TGAGGAGGCTTTTTTGGAGGCCTAGGGACGTACCCAATTCGCCCTATAGTGAGTCGTATTACGCGCGCTC
ACTGGCCGTCGTTTTACAACGTCGTGACTGGGAAAACCCTGGCGTTACCCAACTTAATCGCCTTGCAGCA
CATCCCCCTTTCGCCAGCTGGCGTAATAGCGAAGAGGCCCGCACCGATCGCCCTTCCCAACAGTTGCGCA
GCCTGAATGGCGAATGGG
[124 nt withheld, positions 5969-6092]
C
[91 nt withheld, positions 6094-6184]
A
[49 nt withheld, positions 6186-6234]
CCTTTGACGTTGGAGTCCACGTTCTTT
[37 nt withheld, positions 6262-6298]
ACCCTATCTCGGTCTATTCTTTTGATTTATAAGGGATTTTGCCGATTTCGGCCTATTGGTTAAAAAATGA
GCTGATTTAACAAAAATTTAACGCGAATTTTAACAAAATATTAACGCTTACAATTTAGGTGGCACTTTTC
GGGGAAATGTGCGCGGAACCCCTATTTGTTTATTTTTCTAAATACATTCAAATATGTATCCGCTCATGAG
ACAATAACCCTGATAAATGCTTCAATAATATTGAAAAAGGAAGAGTATGAGTATTCAACATTTCCGTGTC
GCCCTTATTCCCTTTTTTGCGGCATTTTGCCTTCCTGTTTTTGCTCACCCAGAAACGCTGGTGAAAGTAA
AAGATGCTGAAGATCAGTTGGGTGCACGAGTGGGTTACATCGAACTGGATCTCAACAGCGGTAAGATCCT
TGAGAGTTTTCGCCCCGAAGAACGTTTTCCAATGATGAGCACTTTTAAAGTTCTGCTATGTGGCGCGGTA
TTATCCCGTATTGACGCCGGGCAAGAGCAACTCGGTCGCCGCATACACTATTCTCAGAATGACTTGGTTG
AGTACTCACCAGTCACAGAAAAGCATCTTACGGATGGCATGACAGTAAGAGAATTATGCAGTGCTGCCAT
AACCATGAGTGATAACACTGCGGCCAACTTACTTCTGACAACGATCGGAGGACCGAAGGAGCTAACCGCT
TTTTTGCACAACATGGGGGATCATGTAACTCGCCTTGATCGTTGGGAACCGGAGCTGAATGAAGCCATAC
CAAACGACGAGCGTGACACCACGATGCCTGTAGCAATGGCAACAACGTTGCGCAAACTATTAACTGGCGA
ACTACTTACTCTAGCTTCCCGGCAACAATTAATAGACTGGATGGAGGCGGATAAAGTTGCAGGACCACTT
CTGCGCTCGGCCCTTCCGGCTGGCTGGTTTATTGCTGATAAATCTGGAGCCGGTGAGCGTGGGTCTCGCG
GTATCATTGCAGCACTGGGGCCAGATGGTAAGCCCTCCCGTATCGTAGTTATCTACACGACGGGGAGTCA
GGCAACTATGGATGAACGAAATAGACAGATCGCTGAGATAGGTGCCTCACTGATTAAGCATTGGTAACTG
TCAGACCAAGTTTACTCATATATACTTTAGATTGATTTAAAACTTCATTTTTAATTTAAAAGGATCTAGG
TGAAGATCCTTTTTGATAATCTCATGACCAAAATCCCTTAACGTGAGTTTTCGTTCCACTGAGCGTCAGA
CCCCGTAGAAAAGATCAAAGGATCTTCTTGAGATCCTTTTTTTCTGCGCGTAATCTGCTGCTTGCAAACA
AAAAAACCACCGCTACCAGCGGTGGTTTGTTTGCCGGATCAAGAGCTACCAACTCTTTTTCCGAAGGTAA
CTGGCTTCAGCAGAGCGCAGATACCAAATACTGTTCTTCTAGTGTAGCCGTAGTTAGGCCACCACTTCAA
GAACTCTGTAGCACCGCCTACATACCTCGCTCTGCTAATCCTGTTACCAGTGGCTGCTGCCAGTGGCGAT
AAGTCGTGTCTTACCGGGTTGGACTCAAGACGATAGTTACCGGATAAGGCGCAGCGGTCGGGCTGAACGG
GGGGTTCGTGCACACAGCCCAGCTTGGAGCGAACGACCTACACCGAACTGAGATACCTACAGCGTGAGCT
ATGAGAAAGCGCCACGCTTCCCGAAGGGAGAAAGGCGGACAGGTATCCGGTAAGCGGCAGGGTCGGAACA
GGAGAGCGCACGAGGGAGCTTCCAGGGGGAAACGCCTGGTATCTTTATAGTCCTGTCGGGTTTCGCCACC
TCTGACTTGAGCGTCGATTTTTGTGATGCTCGTCAGGGGGGCGGAGCCTATGGAAAAACGCCAGCAACGC
GGCCTTTTTACGGTTCCTGGCCTTTTGCTGGCCTTTTGCTCACATGTTCTTTCCTGCGTTATCCCCTGAT
TCTGTGGATAACCGTATTACCGCCTTTGAGTGAGCTGATACCGCTCGCCGCAGCCGAACGACCGAGCGCA
GCGAGTCAGTGAGCGAGGAAGCGGAAGAGCGCCCAATACGCAAACCGCCTCTCCCCGCGCGTTGGCCGAT
TCATTAATGCAGCTGGCACGACAGGTTTCCCGACTGGAAAGCGGGCAGTGAGCGCAACGCAATTAATGTG
AGTTAGCTCACTCATTAGGCACCCCAGGCTTTACACTTTATGCTTCCGGCTCGTATGTTGTGTGGAATTG
TGAGCGGATAACAATTTCACACAGGAAACAGCTATGACCATGATTACGCCAAGCGCGCAATTAACCCTCA
CTAAAGGGAACAAAAGCTGGAGCTGCAAGC
