>Addgene plasmid #141650 | TFORF0640 | depositor partial sequence | sequence record 277087 | Insert
ACCGCCACCATGACCAAAATAAAGGCAGATCCCGACGGGCCCGAGGCTCAGGCGGAGGCGTGTTCCGGGG
AGCGCACCTACCAGGAGCTGCTGGTCAACCAGAACCCCATCGCGCAGCCCCTGGCTTCTCGCCGCCTCAC
GCGGAAGCTCTACAAATGCATCAAGAAAGCGGTGAAGCAGAAGCAGATTCGGCGCGGGGTGAAAGAGGTT
CAGAAATTTGTCAACAAAGGAGAAAAAGGGACCTGGGTGCAGCCGCAGGCTCCAAGCGCCCCACCTGTGT
AGTAATGAACTAGTCCGTAACTTGAAAGTATTTCGATTTCTTGGCTTTATATATCTTGTGGAAAGGACGA
TCAGAACGCATTGTAACGCAAGGC
