>Addgene plasmid #141650 | TFORF0640 | depositor partial sequence | sequence record 277088 | Barcode
TCAGAACGCATTGTAACGCAAGGC
